>Addgene plasmid #168768 | pDONR223 HCoV-229E N_stop | depositor partial sequence | sequence record 326977 | Inserted CDS with Stop codon
ATGGCTACAGTCAAATGGGCTGATGCATCTGAACCACAACGTGGTCGTCAGGGTAGAATACCTTATTCTC
TTTATAGCCCTTTGCTTGTTGATAGTGAACAACCTTGGAAGGTGATACCTCGTAATTTGGTACCCATCAA
CAAGAAAGACAAAAATAAGCTTATAGGCTATTGGAATGTTCAAAAACGTTTCAGAACTAGAAAGGGCAAA
CGGGTGGATTTGTCACCCAAGCTGCATTTTTATTATCTTGGCACAGGACCCCATAAAGATGCAAAATTTA
GAGAGCGTGTTGAAGGTGTCGTCTGGGTTGCTGTTGATGGTGCTAAAACTGAACCTACAGGTTACGGTGT
TAGGCGCAAGAATTCAGAACCAGAGATACCACACTTCAATCAAAAGCTCCCAAATGGTGTTACTGTTGTT
GAAGAACCTGACTCCCGTGCTCCTTCCCGGTCTCAGTCGAGGTCGCAGAGTCGCGGTCGTGGTGAATCCA
AACCTCAATCTCGGAATCCTTCAAGTGACAGAAACCATAACAGTCAGGATGACATCATGAAGGCAGTTGC
TGCGGCTCTTAAATCTTTAGGTTTTGACAAGCCTCAGGAAAAAGATAAAAAGTCAGCGAAAACGGGTACT
CCTAAGCCTTCTCGTAATCAGAGTCCTGCTTCTTCTCAAACTTCTGCCAAGAGTCTTGCTCGTTCTCAGA
GTTCTGAAACAAAAGAACAAAAGCATGAAATGCAAAAGCCACGGTGGAAAAGACAGCCTAATGATGATGT
GACATCTAATGTCACACAATGTTTTGGCCCCAGAGACCTTGACCACAACTTTGGAAGTGCAGGTGTTGTG
GCCAATGGTGTTAAAGCTAAAGGCTATCCACAATTTGCTGAGCTTGTGCCGTCAACAGCTGCTATGCTGT
TTGATAGTCACATTGTTTCCAAAGAGTCAGGCAACACTGTGGTCTTGACTTTCACTACTAGAGTGACTGT
GCCCAAAGACCATCCACACTTGGGTAAGTTTCTTGAGGAGTTAAATGCATTCACTAGAGAAATGCAACAA
CATCCTCTTCTTAACCCTAGTGCACTAGAATTCAACCCATCTCAAACTTCACCTGCAACTGCTGAACCAG
TGCGTGATGAAGTTTCTATTGAAACTGACATAATTGATGAAGTAAACTAA
