[The description below was written by a language model from this plasmid's Addgene catalogue record.]
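Description:
pDONR223 HCoV-229E N_stop is a Gateway Entry clone built on the pDONR223 donor backbone and carrying the open reading frame for the nucleocapsid (N) protein of human coronavirus 229E. The insert is recorded as about 1.17 kb and was introduced by Gateway recombination. In an Entry clone of this kind the coding sequence sits between attL recombination sites. An LR reaction can then move it, in a defined orientation and reading frame, into any compatible Destination vector. The plasmid is propagated in standard E. coli cloning strains such as DH5alpha under spectinomycin selection. The copy number is listed as unknown, and no feature table is supplied, so the origin of replication and the exact flanking elements are not documented here. M13 forward and reverse primer sites flank the insert for sequence verification.

The "_stop" suffix indicates that this version of the ORF retains a stop codon. That makes it suited to Destination vectors that express the native protein or add an N-terminal fusion, rather than C-terminal tags, which need read-through of the ORF end. As an Entry vector it has no recorded promoter driving the insert, and no tags or reporters are listed. Expression context is supplied entirely by the chosen Destination vector. The construct belongs to a collection of human coronavirus protein-coding sequences assembled as a flexible, multipurpose Gateway resource. This clone serves as a transferable source of the HCoV-229E N sequence for building downstream expression constructs. The record does not name specific applications.
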