Addgene plasmid #168768: pDONR223 HCoV-229E N_stop
Purpose: Gateway-compatible Entry vector
Depositing lab: Fritz Roth. Depositing organization: Sinai Health System. Publication: A resource of human coronavirus protein-coding sequences in a flexible, multipurpose Gateway Entry clone collection. Weller B, Lin CW, Pogoutse O, Sauer M, Marin-de la Rosa N, Strobel A, Young V, Knapp JJ, Rayhan A, Falter C, Kim DK, Roth FP, Falter-Braun P. G3 (Bethesda). 2023 Jul 5;13(7):jkad105. doi: 10.1093/g3journal/jkad105. PubMed 37267226.
Backbone
  Vector backbone: pDONR223
  Backbone manufacturer: Rual et al, Genome Res. 14:2128-2135, 2004.
  Backbone size w/o insert (bp): 5005
  Vector type: Other
Growth in bacteria
  Bacterial resistance: Spectinomycin, 50 μg/mL
  Growth temperature: 37°C
  Growth strain: DH5alpha
  Copy number: Unknown
Gene/Insert
  Gene/Insert name: N
  Species: Other
  Insert size (bp): 1170
  Entrez Gene: N (a.k.a. HCoV229Egp7)
  Cloning method: Gateway Cloning
  Sequencing primers: 5′ m13-For; 3′ m13-Rev
Resource information
  A portion of this plasmid was derived from a plasmid made by: Falter-Braun Lab
Terms and licenses: Academic/Nonprofit Terms; Industry Terms
How to cite: pDONR223 HCoV-229E N_stop was a gift from Fritz Roth (Addgene plasmid # 168768 ; http://n2t.net/addgene:168768 ; RRID:Addgene_168768)
